>Addgene plasmid #75838 | PRPS1L1 gRNA (BRDN0001145013) | addgene full sequence | sequence record 184666 | Addgene Assembled Sequence
CCCGGGTGCAAAGATGGATAAAGTTTTAAACAGAGAGGAATCTTTGCAGCTAATGGACCTTCTAGGTCTT
GAAAGGAGTGGGAATTGGCTCCGGTGCCCGTCAGTGGGCAGAGCGCACATCGCCCACAGTCCCCGAGAAG
TTGGGGGGAGGGGTCGGCAATTGATCCGGTGCCTAGAGAAGGTGGCGCGGGGTAAACTGGGAAAGTGATG
TCGTGTACTGGCTCCGCCTTTTTCCCGAGGGTGGGGGAGAACCGTATATAAGTGCAGTAGTCGCCGTGAA
CGTTCTTTTTCGCAACGGGTTTGCCGCCAGAACACAGGTAAGTGCCGTGTGTGGTTCCCGCGGGCCTGGC
CTCTTTACGGGTTATGGCCCTTGCGTGCCTTGAATTACTTCCACCTGGCTGCAGTACGTGATTCTTGATC
CCGAGCTTCGGGTTGGAAGTGGGTGGGAGAGTTCGAGGCCTTGCGCTTAAGGAGCCCCTTCGCCTCGTGC
TTGAGTTGAGGCCTGGCCTGGGCGCTGGGGCCGCCGCGTGCGAATCTGGTGGCACCTTCGCGCCTGTCTC
GCTGCTTTCGATAAGTCTCTAGCCATTTAAAATTTTTGATGACCTGCTGCGACGCTTTTTTTCTGGCAAG
ATAGTCTTGTAAATGCGGGCCAAGATCTGCACACTGGTATTTCGGTTTTTGGGGCCGCGGGCGGCGACGG
GGCCCGTGCGTCCCAGCGCACATGTTCGGCGAGGCGGGGCCTGCGAGCGCGGCCACCGAGAATCGGACGG
GGGTAGTCTCAAGCTGGCCGGCCTGCTCTGGTGCCTGGCCTCGCGCCGCCGTGTATCGCCCCGCCCTGGG
CGGCAAGGCTGGCCCGGTCGGCACCAGTTGCGTGAGCGGAAAGATGGCCGCTTCCCGGCCCTGCTGCAGG
GAGCTCAAAATGGAGGACGCGGCGCTCGGGAGAGCGGGCGGGTGAGTCACCCACACAAAGGAAAAGGGCC
TTTCCGTCCTCAGCCGTCGCTTCATGTGACTCCACGGAGTACCGGGCGCCGTCCAGGCACCTCGATTAGT
TCTCGAGCTTTTGGAGTACGTCGTCTTTAGGTTGGGGGGAGGGGTTTTATGCGATGGAGTTTCCCCACAC
TGAGTGGGTGGAGACTGAAGTTAGGCCAGCTTGGCACTTGATGTAATTCTCCTTGGAATTTGCCCTTTTT
GAGTTTGGATCTTGGTTCATTCTCAAGCCTCAGACAGTGGTTCAAAGTTTTTTTCTTCCATTTCAGGTGT
CGTGACGTACGGCCACCATGACCGAGTACAAGCCCACGGTGCGCCTCGCCACCCGCGACGACGTCCCCAG
GGCCGTACGCACCCTCGCCGCCGCGTTCGCCGACTACCCCGCCACGCGCCACACCGTCGATCCGGACCGC
CACATCGAGCGGGTCACCGAGCTGCAAGAACTCTTCCTCACGCGCGTCGGGCTCGACATCGGCAAGGTGT
GGGTCGCGGACGACGGCGCCGCCGTGGCGGTCTGGACCACGCCGGAGAGCGTCGAAGCGGGGGCGGTGTT
CGCCGAGATCGGCCCGCGCATGGCCGAGTTGAGCGGTTCCCGGCTGGCCGCGCAGCAACAGATGGAAGGC
CTCCTGGCGCCGCACCGGCCCAAGGAGCCCGCGTGGTTCCTGGCCACCGTCGGAGTCTCGCCCGACCACC
AGGGCAAGGGTCTGGGCAGCGCCGTCGTGCTCCCCGGAGTGGAGGCGGCCGAGCGCGCCGGGGTGCCCGC
CTTCCTGGAGACCTCCGCGCCCCGCAACCTCCCCTTCTACGAGCGGCTCGGCTTCACCGTCACCGCCGAC
GTCGAGGTGCCCGAAGGACCGCGCACCTGGTGCATGACCCGCAAGCCCGGTGCCTGAACGCGTTAAGTCG
ACAATCAACCTCTGGATTACAAAATTTGTGAAAGATTGACTGGTATTCTTAACTATGTTGCTCCTTTTAC
GCTATGTGGATACGCTGCTTTAATGCCTTTGTATCATGCTATTGCTTCCCGTATGGCTTTCATTTTCTCC
TCCTTGTATAAATCCTGGTTGCTGTCTCTTTATGAGGAGTTGTGGCCCGTTGTCAGGCAACGTGGCGTGG
TGTGCACTGTGTTTGCTGACGCAACCCCCACTGGTTGGGGCATTGCCACCACCTGTCAGCTCCTTTCCGG
GACTTTCGCTTTCCCCCTCCCTATTGCCACGGCGGAACTCATCGCCGCCTGCCTTGCCCGCTGCTGGACA
GGGGCTCGGCTGTTGGGCACTGACAATTCCGTGGTGTTGTCGGGGAAATCATCGTCCTTTCCTTGGCTGC
TCGCCTGTGTTGCCACCTGGATTCTGCGCGGGACGTCCTTCTGCTACGTCCCTTCGGCCCTCAATCCAGC
GGACCTTCCTTCCCGCGGCCTGCTGCCGGCTCTGCGGCCTCTTCCGCGTCTTCGCCTTCGCCCTCAGACG
AGTCGGATCTCCCTTTGGGCCGCCTCCCCGCGTCGACTTTAAGACCAATGACTTACAAGGCAGCTGTAGA
TCTTAGCCACTTTTTAAAAGAAAAGGGGGGACTGGAAGGGCTAATTCACTCCCAACGAAGACAAGATCTG
CTTTTTGCTTGTACTGGGTCTCTCTGGTTAGACCAGATCTGAGCCTGGGAGCTCTCTGGCTAACTAGGGA
ACCCACTGCTTAAGCCTCAATAAAGCTTGCCTTGAGTGCTTCAAGTAGTGTGTGCCCGTCTGTTGTGTGA
CTCTGGTAACTAGAGATCCCTCAGACCCTTTTAGTCAGTGTGGAAAATCTCTAGCAGTACGTATAGTAGT
TCATGTCATCTTATTATTCAGTATTTATAACTTGCAAAGAAATGAATATCAGAGAGTGAGAGGAACTTGT
TTATTGCAGCTTATAATGGTTACAAATAAAGCAATAGCATCACAAATTTCACAAATAAAGCATTTTTTTC
ACTGCATTCTAGTTGTGGTTTGTCCAAACTCATCAATGTATCTTATCATGTCTGGCTCTAGCTATCCCGC
CCCTAACTCCGCCCATCCCGCCCCTAACTCCGCCCAGTTCCGCCCATTCTCCGCCCCATGGCTGACTAAT
TTTTTTTATTTATGCAGAGGCCGAGGCCGCCTCGGCCTCTGAGCTATTCCAGAAGTAGTGAGGAGGCTTT
TTTGGAGGCCTAGGGACGTACCCAATTCGCCCTATAGTGAGTCGTATTACGCGCGCTCACTGGCCGTCGT
TTTACAACGTCGTGACTGGGAAAACCCTGGCGTTACCCAACTTAATCGCCTTGCAGCACATCCCCCTTTC
GCCAGCTGGCGTAATAGCGAAGAGGCCCGCACCGATCGCCCTTCCCAACAGTTGCGCAGCCTGAATGGCG
AATGGG
[124 nt withheld, positions 3367-3490]
C
[91 nt withheld, positions 3492-3582]
A
[49 nt withheld, positions 3584-3632]
CCTTTGACGTTGGAGTCCACGTTCTTT
[37 nt withheld, positions 3660-3696]
ACCCTATCTCGGTCTATTCTTTTGATTTATAAGGGATTTTGCCGATTTCGGCCTATTGGTTAAAAAATGA
GCTGATTTAACAAAAATTTAACGCGAATTTTAACAAAATATTAACGCTTACAATTTAGGTGGCACTTTTC
GGGGAAATGTGCGCGGAACCCCTATTTGTTTATTTTTCTAAATACATTCAAATATGTATCCGCTCATGAG
ACAATAACCCTGATAAATGCTTCAATAATATTGAAAAAGGAAGAGTATGAGTATTCAACATTTCCGTGTC
GCCCTTATTCCCTTTTTTGCGGCATTTTGCCTTCCTGTTTTTGCTCACCCAGAAACGCTGGTGAAAGTAA
AAGATGCTGAAGATCAGTTGGGTGCACGAGTGGGTTACATCGAACTGGATCTCAACAGCGGTAAGATCCT
TGAGAGTTTTCGCCCCGAAGAACGTTTTCCAATGATGAGCACTTTTAAAGTTCTGCTATGTGGCGCGGTA
TTATCCCGTATTGACGCCGGGCAAGAGCAACTCGGTCGCCGCATACACTATTCTCAGAATGACTTGGTTG
AGTACTCACCAGTCACAGAAAAGCATCTTACGGATGGCATGACAGTAAGAGAATTATGCAGTGCTGCCAT
AACCATGAGTGATAACACTGCGGCCAACTTACTTCTGACAACGATCGGAGGACCGAAGGAGCTAACCGCT
TTTTTGCACAACATGGGGGATCATGTAACTCGCCTTGATCGTTGGGAACCGGAGCTGAATGAAGCCATAC
CAAACGACGAGCGTGACACCACGATGCCTGTAGCAATGGCAACAACGTTGCGCAAACTATTAACTGGCGA
ACTACTTACTCTAGCTTCCCGGCAACAATTAATAGACTGGATGGAGGCGGATAAAGTTGCAGGACCACTT
CTGCGCTCGGCCCTTCCGGCTGGCTGGTTTATTGCTGATAAATCTGGAGCCGGTGAGCGTGGGTCTCGCG
GTATCATTGCAGCACTGGGGCCAGATGGTAAGCCCTCCCGTATCGTAGTTATCTACACGACGGGGAGTCA
GGCAACTATGGATGAACGAAATAGACAGATCGCTGAGATAGGTGCCTCACTGATTAAGCATTGGTAACTG
TCAGACCAAGTTTACTCATATATACTTTAGATTGATTTAAAACTTCATTTTTAATTTAAAAGGATCTAGG
TGAAGATCCTTTTTGATAATCTCATGACCAAAATCCCTTAACGTGAGTTTTCGTTCCACTGAGCGTCAGA
CCCCGTAGAAAAGATCAAAGGATCTTCTTGAGATCCTTTTTTTCTGCGCGTAATCTGCTGCTTGCAAACA
AAAAAACCACCGCTACCAGCGGTGGTTTGTTTGCCGGATCAAGAGCTACCAACTCTTTTTCCGAAGGTAA
CTGGCTTCAGCAGAGCGCAGATACCAAATACTGTTCTTCTAGTGTAGCCGTAGTTAGGCCACCACTTCAA
GAACTCTGTAGCACCGCCTACATACCTCGCTCTGCTAATCCTGTTACCAGTGGCTGCTGCCAGTGGCGAT
AAGTCGTGTCTTACCGGGTTGGACTCAAGACGATAGTTACCGGATAAGGCGCAGCGGTCGGGCTGAACGG
GGGGTTCGTGCACACAGCCCAGCTTGGAGCGAACGACCTACACCGAACTGAGATACCTACAGCGTGAGCT
ATGAGAAAGCGCCACGCTTCCCGAAGGGAGAAAGGCGGACAGGTATCCGGTAAGCGGCAGGGTCGGAACA
GGAGAGCGCACGAGGGAGCTTCCAGGGGGAAACGCCTGGTATCTTTATAGTCCTGTCGGGTTTCGCCACC
TCTGACTTGAGCGTCGATTTTTGTGATGCTCGTCAGGGGGGCGGAGCCTATGGAAAAACGCCAGCAACGC
GGCCTTTTTACGGTTCCTGGCCTTTTGCTGGCCTTTTGCTCACATGTTCTTTCCTGCGTTATCCCCTGAT
TCTGTGGATAACCGTATTACCGCCTTTGAGTGAGCTGATACCGCTCGCCGCAGCCGAACGACCGAGCGCA
GCGAGTCAGTGAGCGAGGAAGCGGAAGAGCGCCCAATACGCAAACCGCCTCTCCCCGCGCGTTGGCCGAT
TCATTAATGCAGCTGGCACGACAGGTTTCCCGACTGGAAAGCGGGCAGTGAGCGCAACGCAATTAATGTG
AGTTAGCTCACTCATTAGGCACCCCAGGCTTTACACTTTATGCTTCCGGCTCGTATGTTGTGTGGAATTG
TGAGCGGATAACAATTTCACACAGGAAACAGCTATGACCATGATTACGCCAAGCGCGCAATTAACCCTCA
CTAAAGGGAACAAAAGCTGGAGCTGCAAGCTTAATGTAGTCTTATGCAATACTCTTGTAGTCTTGCAACA
TGGTAACGATGAGTTAGCAACATGCCTTACAAGGAGAGAAAAAGCACCGTGCATGCCGATTGGTGGAAGT
AAGGTGGTACGATCGTGCCTTATTAGGAAGGCAACAGACGGGTCTGACATGGATTGGACGAACCACTGAA
TTGCCGCATTGCAGAGATATTGTATTTAAGTGCCTAGCTCGATACATAAACGGGTCTCTCTGGTTAGACC
AGATCTGAGCCTGGGAGCTCTCTGGCTAACTAGGGAACCCACTGCTTAAGCCTCAATAAAGCTTGCCTTG
AGTGCTTCAAGTAGTGTGTGCCCGTCTGTTGTGTGACTCTGGTAACTAGAGATCCCTCAGACCCTTTTAG
TCAGTGTGGAAAATCTCTAGCAGTGGCGCCCGAACAGGGACTTGAAAGCGAAAGGGAAACCAGAGGAGCT
CTCTCGACGCAGGACTCGGCTTGCTGAAGCGCGCACGGCAAGAGGCGAGGGGCGGCGACTGGTGAGTACG
CCAAAAATTTTGACTAGCGGAGGCTAGAAGGAGAGAGATGGGTGCGAGAGCGTCAGTATTAAGCGGGGGA
GAATTAGATCGCGATGGGAAAAAATTCGGTTAAGGCCAGGGGGAAAGAAAAAATATAAATTAAAACATAT
AGTATGGGCAAGCAGGGAGCTAGAACGATTCGCAGTTAATCCTGGCCTGTTAGAAACATCAGAAGGCTGT
AGACAAATACTGGGACAGCTACAACCATCCCTTCAGACAGGATCAGAAGAACTTAGATCATTATATAATA
CAGTAGCAACCCTCTATTGTGTGCATCAAAGGATAGAGATAAAAGACACCAAGGAAGCTTTAGACAAGAT
AGAGGAAGAGCAAAACAAAAGTAAGACCACCGCACAGCAAGCGGCCGCTGATCTTCAGACCTGGAGGAGG
AGATATGAGGGACAATTGGAGAAGTGAATTATATAAATATAAAGTAGTAAAAATTGAACCATTAGGAGTA
GCACCCACCAAGGCAAAGAGAAGAGTGGTGCAGAGAGAAAAAAGAGCAGTGGGAATAGGAGCTTTGTTCC
TTGGGTTCTTGGGAGCAGCAGGAAGCACTATGGGCGCAGCGTCAATGACGCTGACGGTACAGGCCAGACA
ATTATTGTCTGGTATAGTGCAGCAGCAGAACAATTTGCTGAGGGCTATTGAGGCGCAACAGCATCTGTTG
CAACTCACAGTCTGGGGCATCAAGCAGCTCCAGGCAAGAATCCTGGCTGTGGAAAGATACCTAAAGGATC
AACAGCTCCTGGGGATTTGGGGTTGCTCTGGAAAACTCATTTGCACCACTGCTGTGCCTTGGAATGCTAG
TTGGAGTAATAAATCTCTGGAACAGATTTGGAATCACACGACCTGGATGGAGTGGGACAGAGAAATTAAC
AATTACACAAGCTTAATACACTCCTTAATTGAAGAATCGCAAAACCAGCAAGAAAAGAATGAACAAGAAT
TATTGGAATTAGATAAATGGGCAAGTTTGTGGAATTGGTTTAACATAACAAATTGGCTGTGGTATATAAA
ATTATTCATAATGATAGTAGGAGGCTTGGTAGGTTTAAGAATAGTTTTTGCTGTACTTTCTATAGTGAAT
AGAGTTAGGCAGGGATATTCACCATTATCGTTTCAGACCCACCTCCCAACCCCGAGGGGACCCAGAGAGG
GCCTATTTCCCATGATTCCTTCATATTTGCATATACGATACAAGGCTGTTAGAGAGATAATTAGAATTAA
TTTGACTGTAAACACAAAGATATTAGTACAAAATACGTGACGTAGAAAGTAATAATTTCTTGGGTAGTTT
GCAGTTTTAAAATTATGTTTTAAAATGGACTATCATATGCTTACCGTAACTTGAAAGTATTTCGATTTCT
TGGCTTTATATATCTTGTGGAAAGGACGAAACACCGGATGTCTACATCGTTCAGAGGTTTTAGAGCTAGA
AATAGCAAGTTAAAATAAGGCTAGTCCGTTATCAACTTGAAAAAGTGGCACCGAGTCGGTGCTTTTTTAA
GCTTGGCGTAACTAGATCTTGAGACAAATGGCAGTATTCATCCACAATTTTAAAAGAAAAGGGGGGATTG
GGGGGTACAGTGCAGGGGAAAGAATAGTAGACATAATAGCAACAGACATACAAACTAAAGAATTACAAAA
ACAAATTACAAAAATTCAAAATTTTCGGGTTTATTACAGGGACAGCAGAGATCCACTTTGGCGCCGGCTC
GAGGGGG
Features (pLannotate 1.2.2; 29 found; start..end, strand, type, name):
     14..80      +  CDS            small t antigen (fragment): SV40 (simian virus 40) small t antigen
    106..317     +  promoter       EF-1α core promoter: core promoter for human elongation factor EF-1α
    318..1256    +  intron         EF-1α intron A: intron upstream of the start codon of human EF-1α
   1278..1877    +  CDS            PuroR (fragment): puromycin N-acetyltransferase; pac from Streptomyces; confers resistance to puromycin
   1893..2481    +  misc_feature   WPRE: woodchuck hepatitis virus posttranscriptional regulatory element
   2532..2551    +  misc_feature   cPPT/CTS (fragment): central polypurine tract and central termination sequence of HIV-1
   2553..2786    +  LTR            3' LTR (ΔU3): self-inactivating 3' long terminal repeat (LTR) from HIV-1
   2864..2985    +  polyA_signal   SV40 poly(A) signal: SV40 polyadenylation signal
   3025..3160    +  rep_origin     SV40 ori: SV40 origin of replication
   3181..3199    -  promoter       T7 promoter: promoter for bacteriophage T7 RNA polymerase
   3207..3362    +  CDS            lacZα (fragment): LacZα fragment of β-galactosidase; lacZ fragment
   3367..3795    +  rep_origin     f1 ori (sequence partly withheld): f1 bacteriophage origin of replication; arrow indicates direction of (+) strand synthesis
   3848..3952    +  promoter       AmpR promoter: bla
   3953..4813    +  CDS            AmpR: β-lactamase; bla; confers resistance to ampicillin, carbenicillin, and related antibiotics
   4984..5572    +  rep_origin     ori: high-copy-number ColE1/pMB1/pBR322/pUC origin of replication
   5755..5847    +  CDS            lacI (fragment): lac repressor; lacI; The lac repressor binds to the lac operator to inhibit transcription in E. coli. This inhibition can be relieved by adding lactose or isopropyl-β-D-thiogalactopyranoside (IPTG).
   5860..5881    +  protein_bind   CAP binding site: CAP binding activates transcription in the presence of cAMP. E. coli catabolite activator protein
   5896..5926    +  promoter       lac promoter: promoter for the E. coli lac operon
   5934..5950    +  protein_bind   lac operator: The lac repressor binds to the lac operator to inhibit transcription in E. coli. This inhibition can be relieved by adding lactose or isopropyl-β-D-thiogalactopyranoside (IPTG). lac repressor encoded by lacI
   5995..6013    +  promoter       T3 promoter: promoter for bacteriophage T3 RNA polymerase
   6041..6267    +  promoter       RSV promoter: Rous sarcoma virus enhancer/promoter
   6268..6448    +  LTR            5' LTR (truncated): truncated 5' long terminal repeat (LTR) from HIV-1
   6495..6620    +  misc_feature   HIV-1 Ψ: packaging signal of human immunodeficiency virus type 1
   6604..6967    +  CDS            HIV-1 gag (fragment): gag protein from human immunodeficiency virus 1; gag
   7113..7346    +  misc_feature   RRE: The Rev response element (RRE) of HIV-1 allows for Rev-dependent mRNA export from the nucleus to the cytoplasm.
   7723..7749    +  CDS            Rev (fragment): human immunodeficiency virus 1 (HIV-1) Rev protein; rev; enhances nuclear export of unspliced and incompletely spliced viral mRNAs
   7753..7993    +  promoter       U6 promoter: RNA polymerase III promoter for human U6 snRNA
   8023..8098    +  misc_RNA       gRNA scaffold: guide RNA scaffold for the Streptococcus pyogenes CRISPR/Cas9 system
   8154..8271    +  misc_feature   cPPT/CTS: central polypurine tract and central termination sequence of HIV-1
