[The description below was written by a language model from this plasmid's Addgene catalogue record and pLannotate feature annotations shown in this document.]
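Description:
PRPS1L1 gRNA (BRDN0001145013) is a third-generation lentiviral guide RNA plasmid built on the lentiGuide-Puro backbone. It delivers a single sgRNA against human PRPS1L1, designed against reference transcript NM_175886.2. In bacteria it is maintained as a high-copy plasmid through a ColE1/pUC-type origin and selected with ampicillin via the β-lactamase gene. An f1 origin, an SV40 origin and lac/T7/T3 remnants from the cloning backbone are also annotated.

The lentiviral transfer cassette begins with an RSV promoter fused to a truncated HIV-1 5' LTR, which makes genomic RNA production Tat-independent. This is followed by the Ψ packaging signal with a gag fragment, the Rev response element for nuclear export of the unspliced genome, and a cPPT/CTS element that aids nuclear import. Within this cassette, a human U6 RNA polymerase III promoter drives the 20-nt PRPS1L1 spacer joined to the Streptococcus pyogenes Cas9 gRNA scaffold. Downstream, the EF-1α core promoter with its intron A expresses puromycin N-acetyltransferase for selection of transduced mammalian cells, and a WPRE enhances transcript expression. The cassette ends in a self-inactivating ΔU3 3' LTR, which limits LTR-driven transcription after integration, with an SV40 polyadenylation signal beyond it.

The plasmid does not encode Cas9, so it is meant to be used with a separate Cas9 vector such as lentiCas9-Blast or in cells that already express Cas9. In that setting it supports knockout of PRPS1L1. The record associates it with a human kinome gRNA library designed using optimized sgRNA rules for high on-target activity and reduced off-target effects.
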