Addgene plasmid #75838: PRPS1L1 gRNA (BRDN0001145013)
Purpose: 3rd generation lentiviral gRNA plasmid targeting human PRPS1L1
Depositing lab: John Doench & David Root. Depositing organization: Broad Institute. Publication: Optimized sgRNA design to maximize activity and minimize off-target effects of CRISPR-Cas9. Doench JG, Fusi N, Sullender M, Hegde M, Vaimberg EW, Donovan KF, Smith I, Tothova Z, Wilen C, Orchard R, Virgin HW, Listgarten J, Root DE. Nat Biotechnol. 2016 Jan 18. doi: 10.1038/nbt.3437. PubMed 26780180.
Backbone
  Vector backbone: lentiGuide-Puro
  Backbone manufacturer: Zhang Lab (Addgene plasmid # 52963)
  Vector type: Mammalian Expression, Lentiviral, CRISPR
  Selectable markers: Puromycin
Growth in bacteria
  Bacterial resistance: Ampicillin, 100 μg/mL
  Growth temperature: 37°C
  Growth strain: DH5alpha
  Copy number: High Copy
Gene/Insert
  Gene/Insert name: PRPS1L1 (alt names: PRPS1L1; NM_175886.2)
  gRNA/shRNA sequence: GATGTCTACATCGTTCAGAG
  Species: H. sapiens (human)
  Entrez Gene: PRPS1L1 (a.k.a. PRPS1, PRPS3, PRPSL, PRS-III)
  Promoter: hU6
  Cloning method: Unknown
  Sequencing primers: 5′ U6-F; 3′ pS2-R
Terms and licenses: Academic/Nonprofit Terms; Industry Terms: Not Available to Industry
Depositor comments: The gRNA was designed to target the following Genbank reference sequence(s): NM_175886.2. Note that this plasmid does NOT contain Cas9. It should be used in conjunction with lentiCas9-Blast (Addgene #52962) or otherwise with cell lines already expressing Cas9. Browse the full kinome gRNA library at http://www.addgene.org/pooled-library/broadgpp-human-kinome/ or visit http://www.broadinstitute.org/rnai/public/ for detailed protocols and information.
How to cite: PRPS1L1 gRNA (BRDN0001145013) was a gift from John Doench & David Root (Addgene plasmid # 75838 ; http://n2t.net/addgene:75838 ; RRID:Addgene_75838)
