>Addgene plasmid #75838 | PRPS1L1 gRNA (BRDN0001145013) | depositor partial sequence | sequence record 143298 | Target Sequence
GATGTCTACATCGTTCAGAG
