>Addgene plasmid #75838 | PRPS1L1 gRNA (BRDN0001145013) | addgene partial sequence | sequence record 184665 | hU6-F
ACGTGACGTAGAAAGTAATAATTTCTTGGGTAGTTTGCAGTTTTAAAATTATGTTTTAAAATGGACTATC
ATATGCTTACCGTAACTTGAAAGTATTTCGATTTCTTGGCTTTATATATCTTGTGGAAAGGACGAAACAC
CGGATGTCTACATCGTTCAGAGGTTTTAGAGCTAGAAATAGCAAGTTAAAATAAGGCTAGTCCGTTATCA
ACTTGAAAAAGTGGCACCGAGTCGGTGCTTTTTTAAGCTTGGCGTAACTAGATCTTGAGACAAATGGCAG
TATTCATCCACAATTTTAAAAGAAAAGGGGGGATTGGGGGGTACAGTGCAGGGGAAAGAATAGTAGACAT
AATAGCAACAGACATACAAACTAAAGAATTACAAAAACAAATTACAAAAATTCAAAATTTTCGGGTTTAT
TACAGGGACAGCAGAGATCCACTTTGGCGCCGGCTCGAGGGGGCCCGGGTGCAAAGATGGATAAAGTTTT
AAACAGAGAGGAATCTTTGCAGCTAATGGACCTTCTAGGTCTTGAAAGGAGTGGGAATTGGCTCCGGTGC
CCGTCAGTGG
